Addgene plasmid #224169: AiP13048 - pAAV-AiE0576h_3xC3-minBG-SYFP2-WPRE3-BGHpA (Alias: CN3048)
Purpose: AiE0576h_3xC3 is an enhancer sequence, designed to drive AAV-mediated transgene expression in striatal cholinergic neurons
Depositing lab: Allen Institute for Brain Science & Jonathan Ting. Depositing organization: Allen Institute. Publication: Enhancer AAV toolbox for accessing and perturbing striatal cell types and circuits. Hunker AC, Wirthlin ME, Gill G, Johansen NJ, Hooper M, Omstead V, Vargas S, Lerma MN, Taskin N, Weed N, Laird WD, Bishaw YM, Bendrick JL, Gore BB, Ben-Simon Y, Opitz-Araya X, Martinez RA, Way SW, Thyagarajan B, Otto S, Sanchez REA, Alexander JR, Amaya A, Amster A, Arbuckle J, Ayala A, Baker PM, Barcelli T, Barta S, Bertagnolli D, Bielstein C, Bishwakarma P, Bowlus J, Boyer G, Brouner K, Casian B, Casper T, Chakka AB, Chakrabarty R, Chong P, Clark M, Colbert K, Daniel S, Dawe T, Departee M, DiValentin P, Donadio NP, Dotson NI, Dwivedi D, Egdorf T, Fliss T, Gary A, Goldy J, Grasso C, Groce EL, Gudsnuk K, Han W, Haradon Z, Hastings S, Helback O, Ho WV, Huang C, Johnson T, Jones DL, Juneau Z, Kenney J, Leibly M, Li S, Liang E, Loeffler H, Lusk NA, Madigan Z, Malloy J, Malone J, McCue R, Melchor J, Mich JK, Moosman S, Morin E, Naidoo R, Newman D, Ngo K, Nguyen K, Oster AL, Ouellette B, Oyama AA, Pena N, Pham T, Phillips E, Pom C, Potekhina L, Ransford S, Ray PL, Reding M, Rette DF, Reynoldson C, Rimorin C, Sigler AR, Rocha DB, Ronellenfitch K, Ruiz A, Sawyer L, Sevigny JP, Shapovalova NV, Shepard N, Shulga L, Soliman S, Staats B, Taormina MJ, Tieu M, Wang Y, Wilkes J, Wood T, Zhou T, Williford A, Dee N, Mollenkopf T, Ng L, Esposito L, Kalmbach BE, Yao S, Ariza J, Collman F, Mufti S, Smith K, Waters J, Ersing I, Patrick M, Zeng H, Lein ES, Kojima Y, Horwitz G, Owen SF, Levi BP, Daigle TL, Tasic B, Bakken TE, Ting JT. Neuron. 2025 May 21;113(10):1507-1524.e17. doi: 10.1016/j.neuron.2025.04.035. PubMed 40403704.
Backbone
  Vector backbone: rAAV
  Vector type: AAV
Growth in bacteria
  Bacterial resistance: Ampicillin, 100 μg/mL
  Growth temperature: 30°C
  Growth strain: NEB Stable
  Copy number: High Copy
Gene/Insert
  Gene/Insert name: SYFP2
  Species: Synthetic
  Cloning method: Restriction Enzyme; 5′ cloning site unknown (unknown if destroyed)
Terms and licenses: Academic/Nonprofit Terms; Industry Terms: Not Available to Industry
Depositor comments: Allen Institute plasmid alias: CN3048 . This work supported by NIH BRAIN Initiative grant UF1MH128339.
How to cite: AiP13048 - pAAV-AiE0576h_3xC3-minBG-SYFP2-WPRE3-BGHpA (Alias: CN3048) was a gift from Allen Institute for Brain Science & Jonathan Ting (Addgene plasmid # 224169 ; http://n2t.net/addgene:224169 ; RRID:Addgene_224169)
