[The description below was written by a language model from this plasmid's Addgene catalogue record and pLannotate feature annotations shown in this document.]
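Description:
AiP13048 - pAAV-AiE0576h_3xC3-minBG-SYFP2-WPRE3-BGHpA (alias CN3048) is a recombinant AAV transfer plasmid of about 4.8 kb, built to package an enhancer-driven fluorescent reporter into AAV particles for delivery to the brain. It is propagated in bacteria as a high-copy plasmid carrying a ColE1/pUC-type origin and an ampicillin resistance gene (bla with its own promoter). The backbone also contains an f1 phage origin and small remnants of the pBR322 bom and rop regions. The expression cassette is flanked by AAV2 inverted terminal repeats, which are the cis elements needed for replication and packaging of the vector genome. The annotation finds one complete ITR downstream of the cassette and only short ITR fragments at the upstream end. This may reflect incomplete sequence matching or assembly across a repeat-rich region, and the record does not settle the point.

The payload is the coding sequence for SYFP2, a rapidly maturing monomeric yellow fluorescent protein derived from Aequorea victoria. It is followed by WPRE3, a shortened woodchuck hepatitis virus posttranscriptional regulatory element that appears as two WPRE fragments in the annotation, and then by a bovine growth hormone polyadenylation signal. According to the plasmid name and stated purpose, expression is controlled by AiE0576h_3xC3, an enhancer sequence whose name suggests a triplicated core, placed ahead of a minimal promoter designated minBG, probably a minimal beta-globin promoter. Neither element is annotated in the feature table, although the unannotated stretch between the upstream ITR fragments and SYFP2 is where they would sit. The enhancer is designed to drive AAV-mediated transgene expression in striatal cholinergic neurons, so the construct serves as a reporter vector for labelling that cell population and assessing the enhancer's specificity.
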