Features (pLannotate 1.2.2; 14 found; start..end, strand, type, name):
     12..39      +  repeat_region  AAV2 ITR (fragment): inverted terminal repeat of adeno-associated virus serotype 2 inverted
     68..95      +  repeat_region  AAV2 ITR (fragment): inverted terminal repeat of adeno-associated virus serotype 2 inverted
    784..1500    +  CDS            SYFP2: SYFP2 is a basic (constitutively fluorescent) yellow fluorescent protein published in 2006, derived from Aequorea victoria. It is reported to be a very rapidly-maturing monomer with moderate acid sensitivity.
   1540..1697    +  misc_feature   WPRE (fragment): woodchuck hepatitis virus posttranscriptional regulatory element
   1703..1783    +  misc_feature   WPRE (fragment): woodchuck hepatitis virus posttranscriptional regulatory element
   1800..1911    +  polyA_signal   bGH poly(A) signal: bovine growth hormone polyadenylation signal
   2029..2169    +  repeat_region  AAV2 ITR: inverted terminal repeat of adeno-associated virus serotype 2 inverted
   2174..2225    -  misc_feature   bom (fragment): basis of mobility region from pBR322
   2244..2699    +  rep_origin     f1 ori (sequence partly withheld): f1 bacteriophage origin of replication; arrow indicates direction of (+) strand synthesis
   2700..2749    -  misc_feature   bom (fragment): basis of mobility region from pBR322
   2851..2886    -  CDS            rop (fragment): Rop protein, which maintains plasmids at low copy number; rop
   2981..3085    +  promoter       AmpR promoter: bla
   3086..3946    +  CDS            AmpR: β-lactamase; bla; confers resistance to ampicillin, carbenicillin, and related antibiotics
   4117..4705    +  rep_origin     ori: high-copy-number ColE1/pMB1/pBR322/pUC origin of replication
>Addgene plasmid #224169 | AiP13048 - pAAV-AiE0576h_3xC3-minBG-SYFP2-WPRE3-BGHpA (Alias: CN3048) | addgene full sequence | sequence record 447026 | Addgene NGS Result
CCTGCAGGCAGCTGCGCGCTCGCTCGCTCACTGAGGCCGCCCGGGCGTCGGGCGACCTTTGGTCGCCCGG
CCTCAGTGAGCGAGCGAGCGCGCAGAGAGGGAGTGGCCAACTCCATCACTAGGGGTTCCTGCGGCCGCAC
GCGTCGCTGTCATCTCTTCAGGGAGGGAGGCTTACAGACAGGCCAGCTCGTCAGCCTGCTGGCTCCTTCA
AAGTCAGGTCTTCACAGTAGGTTCCTTTATTTCTGTCTCAACAAGTTGAAATCCCCTCAAATTAGACACA
CACTTTTCTTATGTAATTAAAGTACAGTGAGAAGACAGGCATCACGCTGTCATCTCTTCAGGGAGGGAGG
CTTACAGACAGGCCAGCTCGTCAGCCTGCTGGCTCCTTCAAAGTCAGGTCTTCACAGTAGGTTCCTTTAT
TTCTGTCTCAACAAGTTGAAATCCCCTCAAATTAGACACACACTTTTCTTATGTAATTAAAGTACAGTGA
GAAGACAGGCATCACGCTGTCATCTCTTCAGGGAGGGAGGCTTACAGACAGGCCAGCTCGTCAGCCTGCT
GGCTCCTTCAAAGTCAGGTCTTCACAGTAGGTTCCTTTATTTCTGTCTCAACAAGTTGAAATCCCCTCAA
ATTAGACACACACTTTTCTTATGTAATTAAAGTACAGTGAGAAGACAGGCATCAGAGCTCGGGCTGGGCA
TAAAAGTCAGGGCAGAGCCATCTATTGCTTACATTTGCTTCTGGGATCCAGATCTTTCGAAGCTAGCGCT
ACCGGTCGCCACCATGGTGAGCAAGGGCGAGGAGCTGTTCACCGGGGTGGTGCCCATCCTGGTCGAGCTG
GACGGCGACGTAAACGGCCACAAGTTCAGCGTGTCCGGCGAGGGCGAGGGCGATGCCACCTACGGCAAGC
TGACCCTGAAGCTGATCTGCACCACCGGCAAGCTGCCCGTGCCCTGGCCCACCCTCGTGACCACCCTGGG
CTACGGCGTGCAGTGCTTCGCCCGCTACCCCGACCACATGAAGCAGCACGACTTCTTCAAGTCCGCCATG
CCCGAAGGCTACGTCCAGGAGCGCACCATCTTCTTCAAGGACGACGGCAACTACAAGACCCGCGCCGAGG
TGAAGTTCGAGGGCGACACCCTGGTGAACCGCATCGAGCTGAAGGGCATCGACTTCAAGGAGGACGGCAA
CATCCTGGGGCACAAGCTGGAGTACAACTACAACAGCCACAACGTCTATATCACCGCCGACAAGCAGAAG
AACGGCATCAAGGCCAACTTCAAGATCCGCCACAACATCGAGGACGGCGGCGTGCAGCTCGCCGACCACT
ACCAGCAGAACACCCCCATCGGCGACGGCCCCGTGCTGCTGCCCGACAACCACTACCTGAGCTACCAGTC
CAAGCTGAGCAAAGACCCCAACGAGAAGCGCGATCACATGGTCCTGCTGGAGTTCGTGACCGCCGCCGGG
ATCACTCTCGGCATGGACGAGCTGTACAAGTAAGTCGACGGCGCGCCGCGGCCGCGAATTCGATATCATA
ATCAACCTCTGGATTACAAAATTTGTGAAAGATTGACTGGTATTCTTAACTATGTTGCTCCTTTTACGCT
ATGTGGATACGCTGCTTTAATGCCTTTGTATCATGCTATTGCTTCCCGTATGGCTTTCATTTTCTCCTCC
TTGTATAAATCCTGGTTAGTTCTTGCCACGGCGGAACTCATCGCCGCCTGCCTTGCCCGCTGCTGGACAG
GGGCTCGGCTGTTGGGCACTGACAATTCCGTGGCTCGAGAGATCTTCGACTGTGCCTTCTAGTTGCCAGC
CATCTGTTGTTTGCCCCTCCCCCGTGCCTTCCTTGACCCTGGAAGGTGCCACTCCCACTGTCCTTTCCTA
ATAAAATGAGGAAATTGCATCGCATTGTCTGAGTAGGTGTCATTCTATTCTGGGGGGTGGGGTGGGGCAG
GACAGCAAGGGGGAGGATTGGGAAGACAATAGCAGGCATGAGATCTCACGTGCGGACCGAGCGGCCGCAG
GAACCCCTAGTGATGGAGTTGGCCACTCCCTCTCTGCGCGCTCGCTCGCTCACTGAGGCCGGGCGACCAA
AGGTCGCCCGACGCCCGGGCTTTGCCCGGGCGGCCTCAGTGAGCGAGCGAGCGCGCAGCTGCCTGCAGGG
GCGCCTGATGCGGTATTTTCTCCTTACGCATCTGTGCGGTATTTCACACCGCATA
[95 nt withheld, positions 2226-2320]
T
[46 nt withheld, positions 2322-2367]
C
[141 nt withheld, positions 2369-2509]
CCTTTGACGTTGGAGTCCACGTTCTTT
[37 nt withheld, positions 2537-2573]
ACTCTATCTCGGGCTATTCTTTTGATTTATAAGGGATTTTGCCGATTTCGGTCTATTGGTTAAAAAATGA
GCTGATTTAACAAAAATTTAACGCGAATTTTAACAAAATATTAACGTTTACAATTTTATGGTGCACTCTC
AGTACAATCTGCTCTGATGCCGCATAGTTAAGCCAGCCCCGACACCCGCCAACACCCGCTGACGCGCCCT
GACGGGCTTGTCTGCTCCCGGCATCCGCTTACAGACAAGCTGTGACCGTCTCCGGGAGCTGCATGTGTCA
GAGGTTTTCACCGTCATCACCGAAACGCGCGAGACGAAAGGGCCTCGTGATACGCCTATTTTTATAGGTT
AATGTCATGATAATAATGGTTTCTTAGACGTCAGGTGGCACTTTTCGGGGAAATGTGCGCGGAACCCCTA
TTTGTTTATTTTTCTAAATACATTCAAATATGTATCCGCTCATGAGACAATAACCCTGATAAATGCTTCA
ATAATATTGAAAAAGGAAGAGTATGAGTATTCAACATTTCCGTGTCGCCCTTATTCCCTTTTTTGCGGCA
TTTTGCCTTCCTGTTTTTGCTCACCCAGAAACGCTGGTGAAAGTAAAAGATGCTGAAGATCAGTTGGGTG
CACGAGTGGGTTACATCGAACTGGATCTCAACAGCGGTAAGATCCTTGAGAGTTTTCGCCCCGAAGAACG
TTTTCCAATGATGAGCACTTTTAAAGTTCTGCTATGTGGCGCGGTATTATCCCGTATTGACGCCGGGCAA
GAGCAACTCGGTCGCCGCATACACTATTCTCAGAATGACTTGGTTGAGTACTCACCAGTCACAGAAAAGC
ATCTTACGGATGGCATGACAGTAAGAGAATTATGCAGTGCTGCCATAACCATGAGTGATAACACTGCGGC
CAACTTACTTCTGACAACGATCGGAGGACCGAAGGAGCTAACCGCTTTTTTGCACAACATGGGGGATCAT
GTAACTCGCCTTGATCGTTGGGAACCGGAGCTGAATGAAGCCATACCAAACGACGAGCGTGACACCACGA
TGCCTGTAGCAATGGCAACAACGTTGCGCAAACTATTAACTGGCGAACTACTTACTCTAGCTTCCCGGCA
ACAATTAATAGACTGGATGGAGGCGGATAAAGTTGCAGGACCACTTCTGCGCTCGGCCCTTCCGGCTGGC
TGGTTTATTGCTGATAAATCTGGAGCCGGTGAGCGTGGGTCTCGCGGTATCATTGCAGCACTGGGGCCAG
ATGGTAAGCCCTCCCGTATCGTAGTTATCTACACGACGGGGAGTCAGGCAACTATGGATGAACGAAATAG
ACAGATCGCTGAGATAGGTGCCTCACTGATTAAGCATTGGTAACTGTCAGACCAAGTTTACTCATATATA
CTTTAGATTGATTTAAAACTTCATTTTTAATTTAAAAGGATCTAGGTGAAGATCCTTTTTGATAATCTCA
TGACCAAAATCCCTTAACGTGAGTTTTCGTTCCACTGAGCGTCAGACCCCGTAGAAAAGATCAAAGGATC
TTCTTGAGATCCTTTTTTTCTGCGCGTAATCTGCTGCTTGCAAACAAAAAAACCACCGCTACCAGCGGTG
GTTTGTTTGCCGGATCAAGAGCTACCAACTCTTTTTCCGAAGGTAACTGGCTTCAGCAGAGCGCAGATAC
CAAATACTGTTCTTCTAGTGTAGCCGTAGTTAGGCCACCACTTCAAGAACTCTGTAGCACCGCCTACATA
CCTCGCTCTGCTAATCCTGTTACCAGTGGCTGCTGCCAGTGGCGATAAGTCGTGTCTTACCGGGTTGGAC
TCAAGACGATAGTTACCGGATAAGGCGCAGCGGTCGGGCTGAACGGGGGGTTCGTGCACACAGCCCAGCT
TGGAGCGAACGACCTACACCGAACTGAGATACCTACAGCGTGAGCTATGAGAAAGCGCCACGCTTCCCGA
AGGGAGAAAGGCGGACAGGTATCCGGTAAGCGGCAGGGTCGGAACAGGAGAGCGCACGAGGGAGCTTCCA
GGGGGAAACGCCTGGTATCTTTATAGTCCTGTCGGGTTTCGCCACCTCTGACTTGAGCGTCGATTTTTGT
GATGCTCGTCAGGGGGGCGGAGCCTATGGAAAAACGCCAGCAACGCGGCCTTTTTACGGTTCCTGGCCTT
TTGCTGGCCTTTTGCTCACATGT
